Addgene plasmid #236245: pAAV KI Cloning Vector_hSyn mTagBFP2-CAAX2
Purpose: Cloning template for knock-in based strategy with U6 promoter, gRNA and donor tag cloning cassettes, and a fluorescent marker for the plasma membrane under hSyn promoter
Depositing lab: Jennifer Lippincott-Schwartz. Depositing organization: HHMI, Janelia Research Campus. Publication: Periodic ER-plasma membrane junctions support long-range Ca(2+) signal integration in dendrites. Benedetti L, Fan R, Weigel AV, Moore AS, Houlihan PR, Kittisopikul M, Park G, Petruncio A, Hubbard PM, Pang S, Xu CS, Hess HF, Saalfeld S, Rangaraju V, Clapham DE, De Camilli P, Ryan TA, Lippincott-Schwartz J. Cell. 2025 Jan 23;188(2):484-500.e22. doi: 10.1016/j.cell.2024.11.029. Epub 2024 Dec 20. PubMed 39708809.
Backbone
  Vector backbone: pAAV Syn intron Psam4GlyR m3m4 HA
  Backbone manufacturer: Scott Sternson (Addgene plasmid # 196041)
  Vector type: AAV
Growth in bacteria
  Bacterial resistance: Ampicillin, 100 μg/mL
  Growth temperature: 37°C
  Growth strain: NEB Stable
  Copy number: High Copy
Gene/Insert
  Gene/Insert name: mTagBFP2 fused to the plasma membrane targeting sequence CAAX2
  Species: Synthetic
  Insert size (bp): 774
  Promoter: U6 and human Synapsin1
  Tag / fusion protein: mTagBFP2 (N terminal on insert)
  Cloning method: Restriction Enzyme; 5′ cloning site BbsI/HindIII/NheI (unknown if destroyed); 3′ cloning site BbsI/XhoI/SacI (unknown if destroyed)
  Sequencing primers: 5′ hU6-F
Terms and licenses: Academic/Nonprofit Terms; Industry Terms: Not Available to Industry
How to cite: pAAV KI Cloning Vector_hSyn mTagBFP2-CAAX2 was a gift from Jennifer Lippincott-Schwartz (Addgene plasmid # 236245 ; http://n2t.net/addgene:236245 ; RRID:Addgene_236245)
