[The description below was written by a language model from this plasmid's Addgene catalogue record and pLannotate feature annotations shown in this document.]
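Description:
pAAV KI Cloning Vector_hSyn mTagBFP2-CAAX2 is a 5.7 kb adeno-associated virus transfer plasmid built on a synapsin-promoter pAAV backbone. It serves as an empty template for assembling CRISPR knock-in constructs aimed at neurons. In bacteria it replicates from a high-copy ColE1/pUC-type origin and is selected with ampicillin through the β-lactamase gene. An f1 phage origin is also present, and small lacZα and lacI fragments are backbone remnants. Two AAV2 inverted terminal repeats flank the payload, one of them annotated only as a fragment, and they define the segment that would be packaged into AAV particles.

Between the ITRs are two functional modules. The first is a human U6 RNA polymerase III promoter followed by a Streptococcus pyogenes Cas9 guide RNA scaffold, with a second, partial scaffold annotation just downstream. According to the record, this region contains cloning cassettes for a gRNA spacer and for a donor tag, with BbsI, HindIII/XhoI and NheI/SacI listed as cloning sites. No specific guide or donor sequence is recorded. The plasmid carries no Cas9, so the nuclease would have to come from another source.

The second module is a neuron-specific human synapsin I promoter followed by a chimeric intron. It drives the blue fluorescent protein mTagBFP2 fused at its C terminus to a CAAX2 plasma-membrane targeting motif. A WPRE follows to enhance transcript expression, and an SV40 polyadenylation signal is annotated downstream on the opposite strand. The membrane-bound blue marker outlines the cells that received the vector while an endogenous gene is tagged by knock-in.
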