Features (pLannotate 1.2.2; 18 found; start..end, strand, type, name):
    237..825     -  rep_origin     ori: high-copy-number ColE1/pMB1/pBR322/pUC origin of replication
    996..1856    -  CDS            AmpR: β-lactamase; bla; confers resistance to ampicillin, carbenicillin, and related antibiotics
   1857..1961    -  promoter       AmpR promoter: bla
   2014..2442    -  rep_origin     f1 ori (sequence partly withheld): f1 bacteriophage origin of replication; arrow indicates direction of (+) strand synthesis
   2447..2516    -  CDS            lacZα (fragment): LacZα fragment of β-galactosidase; lacZ fragment
   2511..2643    -  repeat_region  AAV2 ITR (fragment): inverted terminal repeat of adeno-associated virus serotype 2 inverted
   2725..2965    +  promoter       U6 promoter: RNA polymerase III promoter for human U6 snRNA
   2992..3067    +  misc_RNA       gRNA scaffold: guide RNA scaffold for the Streptococcus pyogenes CRISPR/Cas9 system
   3074..3117    +  misc_RNA       gRNA scaffold (fragment): guide RNA scaffold for the Streptococcus pyogenes CRISPR/Cas9 system
   3233..3680    +  promoter       hSyn promoter: human synapsin I promoter; confers neuron-specific expression (Kügler et al., 2003)
   3696..3828    +  intron         chimeric intron: chimera between introns from human β-globin and immunoglobulin heavy chain genes
   3848..4558    +  CDS            mTagBFP2: mTagBFP2 is a basic (constitutively fluorescent) blue fluorescent protein published in 2011, derived from Entacmaea quadricolor. It is reported to be a very rapidly-maturing monomer with very low acid sensitivity.
   4637..5225    +  misc_feature   WPRE: woodchuck hepatitis virus posttranscriptional regulatory element
   5226..5245    +  misc_feature   MCS (fragment): pBluescript multiple cloning site
   5274..5395    -  polyA_signal   SV40 poly(A) signal: SV40 polyadenylation signal
   5418..5486    -  CDS            large T antigen (fragment): large T antigen from SV40 (simian virus 40)
   5557..4       +  repeat_region  AAV2 ITR (across the origin): inverted terminal repeat of adeno-associated virus serotype 2 inverted
   5684..54      -  CDS            lacI (fragment) (across the origin): lac repressor; lacI; The lac repressor binds to the lac operator to inhibit transcription in E. coli. This inhibition can be relieved by adding lactose or isopropyl-β-D-thiogalactopyranoside (IPTG).
>Addgene plasmid #236245 | pAAV KI Cloning Vector_hSyn mTagBFP2-CAAX2 | addgene full sequence | sequence record 471239 | Addgene NGS Result
CTGCATTAATGAATCGGCCAACGCGCGGGGAGAGGCGGTTTGCGTATTGGGCGCTCTTCCGCTTCCTCGC
TCACTGACTCGCTGCGCTCGGTCGTTCGGCTGCGGCGAGCGGTATCAGCTCACTCAAAGGCGGTAATACG
GTTATCCACAGAATCAGGGGATAACGCAGGAAAGAACATGTGAGCAAAAGGCCAGCAAAAGGCCAGGAAC
CGTAAAAAGGCCGCGTTGCTGGCGTTTTTCCATAGGCTCCGCCCCCCTGACGAGCATCACAAAAATCGAC
GCTCAAGTCAGAGGTGGCGAAACCCGACAGGACTATAAAGATACCAGGCGTTTCCCCCTGGAAGCTCCCT
CGTGCGCTCTCCTGTTCCGACCCTGCCGCTTACCGGATACCTGTCCGCCTTTCTCCCTTCGGGAAGCGTG
GCGCTTTCTCATAGCTCACGCTGTAGGTATCTCAGTTCGGTGTAGGTCGTTCGCTCCAAGCTGGGCTGTG
TGCACGAACCCCCCGTTCAGCCCGACCGCTGCGCCTTATCCGGTAACTATCGTCTTGAGTCCAACCCGGT
AAGACACGACTTATCGCCACTGGCAGCAGCCACTGGTAACAGGATTAGCAGAGCGAGGTATGTAGGCGGT
GCTACAGAGTTCTTGAAGTGGTGGCCTAACTACGGCTACACTAGAAGAACAGTATTTGGTATCTGCGCTC
TGCTGAAGCCAGTTACCTTCGGAAAAAGAGTTGGTAGCTCTTGATCCGGCAAACAAACCACCGCTGGTAG
CGGTGGTTTTTTTGTTTGCAAGCAGCAGATTACGCGCAGAAAAAAAGGATCTCAAGAAGATCCTTTGATC
TTTTCTACGGGGTCTGACGCTCAGTGGAACGAAAACTCACGTTAAGGGATTTTGGTCATGAGATTATCAA
AAAGGATCTTCACCTAGATCCTTTTAAATTAAAAATGAAGTTTTAAATCAATCTAAAGTATATATGAGTA
AACTTGGTCTGACAGTTACCAATGCTTAATCAGTGAGGCACCTATCTCAGCGATCTGTCTATTTCGTTCA
TCCATAGTTGCCTGACTCCCCGTCGTGTAGATAACTACGATACGGGAGGGCTTACCATCTGGCCCCAGTG
CTGCAATGATACCGCGAGACCCACGCTCACCGGCTCCAGATTTATCAGCAATAAACCAGCCAGCCGGAAG
GGCCGAGCGCAGAAGTGGTCCTGCAACTTTATCCGCCTCCATCCAGTCTATTAATTGTTGCCGGGAAGCT
AGAGTAAGTAGTTCGCCAGTTAATAGTTTGCGCAACGTTGTTGCCATTGCTACAGGCATCGTGGTGTCAC
GCTCGTCGTTTGGTATGGCTTCATTCAGCTCCGGTTCCCAACGATCAAGGCGAGTTACATGATCCCCCAT
GTTGTGCAAAAAAGCGGTTAGCTCCTTCGGTCCTCCGATCGTTGTCAGAAGTAAGTTGGCCGCAGTGTTA
TCACTCATGGTTATGGCAGCACTGCATAATTCTCTTACTGTCATGCCATCCGTAAGATGCTTTTCTGTGA
CTGGTGAGTACTCAACCAAGTCATTCTGAGAATAGTGTATGCGGCGACCGAGTTGCTCTTGCCCGGCGTC
AATACGGGATAATACCGCGCCACATAGCAGAACTTTAAAAGTGCTCATCATTGGAAAACGTTCTTCGGGG
CGAAAACTCTCAAGGATCTTACCGCTGTTGAGATCCAGTTCGATGTAACCCACTCGTGCACCCAACTGAT
CTTCAGCATCTTTTACTTTCACCAGCGTTTCTGGGTGAGCAAAAACAGGAAGGCAAAATGCCGCAAAAAA
GGGAATAAGGGCGACACGGAAATGTTGAATACTCATACTCTTCCTTTTTCAATATTATTGAAGCATTTAT
CAGGGTTATTGTCTCATGAGCGGATACATATTTGAATGTATTTAGAAAAATAAACAAATAGGGGTTCCGC
GCACATTTCCCCGAAAAGTGCCACCTAAATTGTAAGCGTTAATATTTTGTTAAAATTCGCGTTAAATTTT
TGTTAAATCAGCTCATTTTTTAACCAATAGGCCGAAATCGGCAAAATCCCTTATAAATCAAAAGAATAGA
CCGAGATAGGGT
[37 nt withheld, positions 2113-2149]
AAAGAACGTGGACTCCAACGTCAAAGG
[49 nt withheld, positions 2177-2225]
T
[91 nt withheld, positions 2227-2317]
G
[124 nt withheld, positions 2319-2442]
CCCATTCGCCATTCAGGCTGCGCAACTGTTGGGAAGGGCGATCGGTGCGGGCCTCTTCGCTATTACGCCA
GCTGCGCGCTCGCTCGCTCACTGAGGCCGCCCGGGCAAAGCCCGGGCGTCGGGCGACCTTTGGTCGCCCG
GCCTCAGTGAGCGAGCGAGCGCGCAGAGAGGGAGTGGCCAACTCCATCACTAGGGGTTCCTTGTAGTTAA
TGATTAACCCGCCATGCTACTTATCTACGTAGCCATGCTCTAGGAAGATCTCTGCAGAGGGCCCTGCGTA
TGGAGGGCCTATTTCCCATGATTCCTTCATATTTGCATATACGATACAAGGCTGTTAGAGAGATAATTGG
AATTAATTTGACTGTAAACACAAAGATATTAGTACAAAATACGTGACGTAGAAAGTAATAATTTCTTGGG
TAGTTTGCAGTTTTAAAATTATGTTTTAAAATGGACTATCATATGCTTACCGTAACTTGAAAGTATTTCG
ATTTCTTGGCTTTATATATCTTGTGGAAAGGACGAAACACCGGGTCTTCGAGAAGACCTGTTTTAGAGCT
AGAAATAGCAAGTTAAAATAAGGCTAGTCCGTTATCAACTTGAAAAAGTGGCACCGAGTCGGTGCTTTTT
TGTTTTAGAGCTAGAAATAGCAAGTTAAAATAAGGCTAGTCCGTTTTTAGCGCGTGCGCCAATTCTGCAG
ACAAATGGCTCTAGAAGCTTGCAAGCAATTGTCGACTCGAGACGCGCCGCTTGCGGTACCGGATCCTACG
TATCTAGAGTCGACACTAGTAGTGCAAGTGGGTTTTAGGACCAGGATGAGGCGGGGTGGGGGTGCCTACC
TGACGACCGACCCCGACCCACTGGACAAGCACCCAACCCCCATTCCCCAAATTGCGCATCCCCTATCAGA
GAGGGGGAGGGGAAACAGGATGCGGCGAGGCGCGTGCGCACTGCCAGCTTCAGCACCGCGGACAGTGCCT
TCGCCCCCGCCTGGCGGCGCGCGCCACCGCCGCCTCAGCACTGAAGGCGCGCTGACGTCACTCGCCGGTC
CCCCGCAAACTCCCCTTCCCGGCCACCTTGGTCGCGTCCGCGCCGCCGCCGGCCCAGCCGGACCGCACCA
CGCGAGGCGCGAGATAGGGGGGCACGGGCGCGACCATCTGCGCTGCGGCGCCGGCGACTCAGCGCTGCCT
CAGTCTGCGGTGGGCAGCGGAGGAGTCGTGTCGTGCCTGAGAGCGCAGTCGAATTCAAGCTAGGTAAGTA
TCAAGGTTACAAGACAGGTTTAAGGAGACCAATAGAAACTGGGCTTGTCGAGACAGAGATGACTCTTGCG
TTTCTGATAGGCACCTATTGGTCTTACTGACATCCACTTTGCCTTTCTCTCCACAGGTGATAAGCTAGCG
CCACCATGGTGTCTAAGGGCGAAGAGCTGATTAAGGAGAACATGCACATGAAGCTGTACATGGAGGGCAC
CGTGGACAACCATCACTTCAAGTGCACATCCGAGGGCGAAGGCAAGCCCTACGAGGGCACCCAGACCATG
AGAATCAAGGTGGTCGAGGGCGGCCCTCTCCCCTTCGCCTTCGACATCCTGGCTACTAGCTTCCTCTACG
GCAGCAAGACCTTCATCAACCACACCCAGGGCATCCCCGACTTCTTCAAGCAGTCCTTCCCTGAGGGCTT
CACATGGGAGAGAGTCACCACATACGAAGATGGGGGCGTGCTGACCGCTACCCAGGACACCAGCCTCCAG
GACGGCTGCCTCATCTACAACGTCAAGATCAGAGGGGTGAACTTCACATCCAACGGCCCTGTGATGCAGA
AGAAAACACTCGGCTGGGAGGCCTTCACCGAGACGCTGTACCCCGCTGACGGCGGCCTGGAAGGCAGAAA
CGACATGGCCCTGAAGCTCGTGGGCGGGAGCCATCTGATCGCAAACGCCAAGACCACATATAGATCCAAG
AAACCCGCTAAGAACCTCAAGATGCCTGGCGTCTACTATGTGGACTACAGACTGGAAAGAATCAAGGAGG
CCAACAACGAGACCTACGTCGAGCAGCACGAGGTGGCAGTGGCCAGATACTGCGACCTCCCTAGCAAACT
GGGGCACAAGCTAAATGGCGGCTCCGGAGGCAGCAAGAAAAAGAAGAAGAAGTCCAAGACAAAATGCGTG
ATTATGTAGTAAGAGCTCATCGATAATCAACCTCTGGATTACAAAATTTGTGAAAGATTGACTGGTATTC
TTAACTATGTTGCTCCTTTTACGCTATGTGGATACGCTGCTTTAATGCCTTTGTATCATGCTATTGCTTC
CCGTATGGCTTTCATTTTCTCCTCCTTGTATAAATCCTGGTTGCTGTCTCTTTATGAGGAGTTGTGGCCC
GTTGTCAGGCAACGTGGCGTGGTGTGCACTGTGTTTGCTGACGCAACCCCCACTGGTTGGGGCATTGCCA
CCACCTGTCAGCTCCTTTCCGGGACTTTCGCTTTCCCCCTCCCTATTGCCACGGCGGAACTCATCGCCGC
CTGCCTTGCCCGCTGCTGGACAGGGGCTCGGCTGTTGGGCACTGACAATTCCGTGGTGTTGTCGGGGAAA
TCATCGTCCTTTCCTTGGCTGCTCGCCTGTGTTGCCACCTGGATTCTGCGCGGGACGTCCTTCTGCTACG
TCCCTTCGGCCCTCAATCCAGCGGACCTTCCTTCCCGCGGCCTGCTGCCGGCTCTGCGGCCTCTTCCGCG
TCTACGCCTTCGCCCTCAGACGAGTCGGATCTCCCTTTGGGCCGCCTCCCCGCATCGATACCGTCGACCT
CGACCCGGGCGGCCGCTTCGAGCAGACATGATAAGATACATTGATGAGTTTGGACAAACCACAACTAGAA
TGCAGTGAAAAAAATGCTTTATTTGTGAAATTTGTGATGCTATTGCTTTATTTGTAACCATTATAAGCTG
CAATAAACAAGTTAACAACAACAATTGCATTCATTTTATGTTTCAGGTTCAGGGGGAGATGTGGGAGGTT
TTTTAAAGCAAGTAAAACCTCTACAAATGTGGTAAAATCGATAAGGATCTTCCTAGAGCATGGCTACGTA
GATAAGTAGCATGGCGGGTTAATCATTAACTACAAGGAACCCCTAGTGATGGAGTTGGCCACTCCCTCTC
TGCGCGCTCGCTCGCTCACTGAGGCCGGGCGACCAAAGGTCGCCCGACGCCCGGGCTTTGCCCGGGCGGC
CTCAGTGAGCGAGCGAGCGCGCAG
